>Addgene plasmid #143569 | TFORF2104 | addgene full sequence | sequence record 400392 | Addgene NGS Result
TTAATGTAGTCTTATGCAATACTCTTGTAGTCTTGCAACATGGTAACGATGAGTTAGCAACATGCCTTAC
AAGGAGAGAAAAAGCACCGTGCATGCCGATTGGTGGAAGTAAGGTGGTACGATCGTGCCTTATTAGGAAG
GCAACAGACGGGTCTGACATGGATTGGACGAACCACTGAATTGCCGCATTGCAGAGATATTGTATTTAAG
TGCCTAGCTCGATACATAAACGGGTCTCTCTGGTTAGACCAGATCTGAGCCTGGGAGCTCTCTGGCTAAC
TAGGGAACCCACTGCTTAAGCCTCAATAAAGCTTGCCTTGAGTGCTTCAAGTAGTGTGTGCCCGTCTGTT
GTGTGACTCTGGTAACTAGAGATCCCTCAGACCCTTTTAGTCAGTGTGGAAAATCTCTAGCAGTGGCGCC
CGAACAGGGACTTGAAAGCGAAAGGGAAACCAGAGGAGCTCTCTCGACGCAGGACTCGGCTTGCTGAAGC
GCGCACGGCAAGAGGCGAGGGGCGGCGACTGGTGAGTACGCCAAAAATTTTGACTAGCGGAGGCTAGAAG
GAGAGAGATGGGTGCGAGAGCGTCAGTATTAAGCGGGGGAGAATTAGATCGCGATGGGAAAAAATTCGGT
TAAGGCCAGGGGGAAAGAAAAAATATAAATTAAAACATATAGTATGGGCAAGCAGGGAGCTAGAACGATT
CGCAGTTAATCCTGGCCTGTTAGAAACATCAGAAGGCTGTAGACAAATACTGGGACAGCTACAACCATCC
CTTCAGACAGGATCAGAAGAACTTAGATCATTATATAATACAGTAGCAACCCTCTATTGTGTGCATCAAA
GGATAGAGATAAAAGACACCAAGGAAGCTTTAGACAAGATAGAGGAAGAGCAAAACAAAAGTAAGACCAC
CGCACAGCAAGCGGCCGCTGATCTTCAGACCTGGAGGAGGAGATATGAGGGACAATTGGAGAAGTGAATT
ATATAAATATAAAGTAGTAAAAATTGAACCATTAGGAGTAGCACCCACCAAGGCAAAGAGAAGAGTGGTG
CAGAGAGAAAAAAGAGCAGTGGGAATAGGAGCTTTGTTCCTTGGGTTCTTGGGAGCAGCAGGAAGCACTA
TGGGCGCAGCGTCAATGACGCTGACGGTACAGGCCAGACAATTATTGTCTGGTATAGTGCAGCAGCAGAA
CAATTTGCTGAGGGCTATTGAGGCGCAACAGCATCTGTTGCAACTCACAGTCTGGGGCATCAAGCAGCTC
CAGGCAAGAATCCTGGCTGTGGAAAGATACCTAAAGGATCAACAGCTCCTGGGGATTTGGGGTTGCTCTG
GAAAACTCATTTGCACCACTGCTGTGCCTTGGAATGCTAGTTGGAGTAATAAATCTCTGGAACAGATTTG
GAATCACACGACCTGGATGGAGTGGGACAGAGAAATTAACAATTACACAAGCTTAATACACTCCTTAATT
GAAGAATCGCAAAACCAGCAAGAAAAGAATGAACAAGAATTATTGGAATTAGATAAATGGGCAAGTTTGT
GGAATTGGTTTAACATAACAAATTGGCTGTGGTATATAAAATTATTCATAATGATAGTAGGAGGCTTGGT
AGGTTTAAGAATAGTTTTTGCTGTACTTTCTATAGTGAATAGAGTTAGGCAGGGATATTCACCATTATCG
TTTCAGACCCACCTCCCAACCCCGAGGGGACCCATGCATTGCATCTCAATTAGTCAGCAACCAGGTGTGG
AAAGTCCCCAGGCTCCCCAGCAGGCAGAAGTATGCAAAGCATGCGTCTCAATTAGTCAGCAACCATAGTC
CCGCCCCTAACTCCGCCCATCCCGCCCCTAACTCCGCCCAGTTCCGCCCATTCTCCGCCCCATGGCTGAC
TAATTTTTTTTATTTATGCAGAGGCCGAGGCCGCCTCGGCCTCTGAGCTATTCCAGAAGTAGTGAGGAGG
CTTTTTTGGAGGCCTAGGCTTTTGCAAAAAGCTTTCTAGAGGTACCACCGGAGCTTACCATGACCGAGTA
CAAGCCCACGGTGCGCCTCGCCACCCGCGACGACGTCCCCAGGGCCGTACGCACCCTCGCCGCCGCGTTC
GCCGACTACCCCGCCACGCGCCACACCGTCGATCCGGACCGCCACATCGAGCGGGTCACCGAGCTGCAAG
AACTCTTCCTCACGCGCGTCGGGCTCGACATCGGCAAGGTGTGGGTCGCGGACGACGGCGCCGCCGTGGC
GGTCTGGACCACGCCGGAGAGCGTCGAAGCGGGGGCGGTGTTCGCCGAGATCGGCCCGCGCATGGCCGAG
TTGAGCGGTTCCCGGCTGGCCGCGCAGCAACAGATGGAAGGCCTCCTGGCGCCGCACCGGCCCAAGGAGC
CCGCGTGGTTCCTGGCCACCGTCGGCGTCTCGCCCGACCACCAGGGCAAGGGTCTGGGCAGCGCCGTCGT
GCTCCCCGGAGTGGAGGCGGCCGAGCGCGCCGGGGTGCCCGCCTTCCTGGAGACCTCCGCGCCCCGCAAC
CTCCCCTTCTACGAGCGGCTCGGCTTCACCGTCACCGCCGACGTCGAGGTGCCCGAAGGACCGCGCACCT
GGTGCATGACCCGCAAGCCCGGTGCCAGTTAACGAATTCTAGATCTTGAGACAAATGGCAGTATTCATCC
ACAATTTTAAAAGAAAAGGGGGGATTGGGGGGTACAGTGCAGGGGAAAGAATAGTAGACATAATAGCAAC
AGACATACAAACTAAAGAATTACAAAAACAAATTACAAAAATTCAAAATTTTCGGGTTTATTACAGGGAC
AGCAGAGATCCACTTTGGCGCCGGCTCGAGGCCTGCAGGTGCAAAGATGGATAAAGTTTTAAACAGAGAG
GAATCTTTGCAGCTAATGGACCTTCTAGGTCTTGAAAGGAGTGGGAATTGGCTCCGGTGCCCGTCAGTGG
GCAGAGCGCACATCGCCCACAGTCCCCGAGAAGTTGGGGGGAGGGGTCGGCAATTGAACCGGTGCCTAGA
GAAGGTGGCGCGGGGTAAACTGGGAAAGTGATGTCGTGTACTGGCTCCGCCTTTTTCCCGAGGGTGGGGG
AGAACCGTATATAAGTGCAGTAGTCGCCGTGAACGTTCTTTTTCGCAACGGGTTTGCCGCCAGAACACAG
GTAAGTGCCGTGTGTGGTTCCCGCGGGCCTGGCCTCTTTACGGGTTATGGCCCTTGCGTGCCTTGAATTA
CTTCCACCTGGCTGCAGTACGTGATTCTTGATCCCGAGCTTCGGGTTGGAAGTGGGTGGGAGAGTTCGAG
GCCTTGCGCTTAAGGAGCCCCTTCGCCTCGTGCTTGAGTTGAGGCCTGGCCTGGGCGCTGGGGCCGCCGC
GTGCGAATCTGGTGGCACCTTCGCGCCTGTCTCGCTGCTTTCGATAAGTCTCTAGCCATTTAAAATTTTT
GATGACCTGCTGCGACGCTTTTTTTCTGGCAAGATAGTCTTGTAAATGCGGGCCAAGATCTGCACACTGG
TATTTCGGTTTTTGGGGCCGCGGGCGGCGACGGGGCCCGTGCGTCCCAGCGCACATGTTCGGCGAGGCGG
GGCCTGCGAGCGCGGCCACCGAGAATCGGACGGGGGTAGTCTCAAGCTGGCCGGCCTGCTCTGGTGCCTG
GCCTCGCGCCGCCGTGTATCGCCCCGCCCTGGGCGGCAAGGCTGGCCCGGTCGGCACCAGTTGCGTGAGC
GGAAAGATGGCCGCTTCCCGGCCCTGCTGCAGGGAGCTCAAAATGGAGGACGCGGCGCTCGGGAGAGCGG
GCGGGTGAGTCACCCACACAAAGGAAAAGGGCCTTTCCGTCCTCAGCCGTCGCTTCATGTGACTCCACGG
AGTACCGGGCGCCGTCCAGGCACCTCGATTAGTTCTCGAGCTTTTGGAGTACGTCGTCTTTAGGTTGGGG
GGAGGGGTTTTATGCGATGGAGTTTCCCCACACTGAGTGGGTGGAGACTGAAGTTAGGCCAGCTTGGCAC
TTGATGTAATTCTCCTTGGAATTTGCCCTTTTTGAGTTTGGATCTTGGTTCATTCTCAAGCCTCAGACAG
TGGTTCAAAGTTTTTTTCTTCCATTTCAGGTGTCGTGAGGCTAGCACCGCCACCATGTCAGTAGAAATGG
ACAGCAGCAGTTTTATTCAGTTTGATGTGCCCGAGTACAGCAGCACCGTTCTGAGCCAGCTAAACGAACT
CCGCCTGCAGGGGAAACTATGTGACATCATTGTACACATTCAGGGTCAGCCATTCCGAGCCCACAAAGCA
GTCCTTGCTGCCAGCTCCCCATATTTCCGGGACCATTCAGCGTTAAGTACCATGAGTGGCTTGTCAATAT
CAGTGATTAAAAATCCCAATGTGTTTGAGCAGTTGCTTTCTTTTTGTTACACTGGAAGAATGTCCTTGCA
GCTGAAGGATGTTGTCAGTTTTCTGACTGCAGCCAGCTTTCTTCAGATGCAGTGTGTCATTGACAAGTGC
ACGCAGATCCTAGAGAGCATCCATTCCAAAATCAGCGTTGGAGATGTTGACTCTGTTACCGTCGGTGCTG
AAGAGAATCCCGAGAGTCGAAACGGAGTGAAAGACAGCAGCTTCTTTGCCAACCCAGTGGAGATCTCTCC
TCCATATTGCTCTCAGGGACGGCAGCCCACCGCAAGCAGTGACCTCCGGATGGAGACGACCCCCAGCAAA
GCTTTGCGCAGCCGCTTACAGGAGGAGGGGCACTCAGACCGCGGGAGCAGTGGGAGCGTTTCTGAATATG
AGATTCAGATAGAGGGAGACCATGAGCAAGGAGACCTATTGGTGAGGGAGAGCCAGATCACCGAGGTGAA
AGTGAAGATGGAGAAGTCCGACCGGCCCAGCTGTTCCGACAGCTCCTCCCTGGGTGACGATGGGTACCAC
ACCGAGATGGTTGATGGGGAACAAGTTGTGGCAGTGAATGTGGGCTCCTATGGTTCTGTGCTCCAGCACG
CATACTCCTATTCCCAAGCAGCCTCACAGCCAACCAATGTATCAGAAGCTTTTGGAAGTTTGAGTAATTC
CAGCCCATCCAGGTCCATGCTGAGCTGTTTCCGAGGAGGGCGTGCCCGCCAGAAGCGGGCTTTGTCTGTC
CACCTGCACAGTGACCTGCAGGGCCTGGTGCAGGGCTCTGACAGTGAAGCCATGATGAACAACCCCGGGT
ATGAGAGCAGTCCCCGGGAGAGGAGTGCGAGAGGGCATTGGTACCCGTACAATGAGAGGTTGATCTGTAT
TTACTGTGGAAAGTCCTTCAACCAGAAAGGAAGCCTTGATAGGCACATGCGACTCCATATGGGAATCACC
CCCTTTGTGTGCAAGTTCTGTGGGAAGAAGTACACACGGAAGGACCAACTGGAGTACCACATCCGGGGCC
ATACAGATGATAAACCATTCCGCTGTGAGATCTGCGGGAAGTGCTTTCCATTCCAAGGTACCCTCAACCA
GCACTTGCGGAAAAACCACCCAGGCGTTGCTGAAGTCAGGAGTCGCATTGAGTCCCCCGAGAGAACAGAT
GTGTACGTGGAACAGAAACTAGAAAATGACGCATCGGCCTCAGAGATGGGCCTAGATTCCCGGATGGAAA
TTCACACAGTGTCTGATGCTCCCGATTAGTAATGAACTAGTCCGTAACTTGAAAGTATTTCGATTTCTTG
GCTTTATATATCTTGTGGAAAGGACGAACTCGGCGTAATAGCTCTAGTAAGACGCGTTAAGTCGACAATC
AACCTCTGGATTACAAAATTTGTGAAAGATTGACTGGTATTCTTAACTATGTTGCTCCTTTTACGCTATG
TGGATACGCTGCTTTAATGCCTTTGTATCATGCTATTGCTTCCCGTATGGCTTTCATTTTCTCCTCCTTG
TATAAATCCTGGTTGCTGTCTCTTTATGAGGAGTTGTGGCCCGTTGTCAGGCAACGTGGCGTGGTGTGCA
CTGTGTTTGCTGACGCAACCCCCACTGGTTGGGGCATTGCCACCACCTGTCAGCTCCTTTCCGGGACTTT
CGCTTTCCCCCTCCCTATTGCCACGGCGGAACTCATCGCCGCCTGCCTTGCCCGCTGCTGGACAGGGGCT
CGGCTGTTGGGCACTGACAATTCCGTGGTGTTGTCGGGGAAATCATCGTCCTTTCCTTGGCTGCTCGCCT
GTGTTGCCACCTGGATTCTGCGCGGGACGTCCTTCTGCTACGTCCCTTCGGCCCTCAATCCAGCGGACCT
TCCTTCCCGCGGCCTGCTGCCGGCTCTGCGGCCTCTTCCGCGTCTTCGCCTTCGCCCTCAGACGAGTCGG
ATCTCCCTTTGGGCCGCCTCCCCGCGTCGACTTTAAGACCAATGACTTACAAGGCAGCTGTAGATCTTAG
CCACTTTTTAAAAGAAAAGGGGGGACTGGAAGGGCTAATTCACTCCCAACGAAGACAAGATCTGCTTTTT
GCTTGTACTGGGTCTCTCTGGTTAGACCAGATCTGAGCCTGGGAGCTCTCTGGCTAACTAGGGAACCCAC
TGCTTAAGCCTCAATAAAGCTTGCCTTGAGTGCTTCAAGTAGTGTGTGCCCGTCTGTTGTGTGACTCTGG
TAACTAGAGATCCCTCAGACCCTTTTAGTCAGTGTGGAAAATCTCTAGCAGTACGTATAGTAGTTCATGT
CATCTTATTATTCAGTATTTATAACTTGCAAAGAAATGAATATCAGAGAGTGAGAGGAACTTGTTTATTG
CAGCTTATAATGGTTACAAATAAAGCAATAGCATCACAAATTTCACAAATAAAGCATTTTTTTCACTGCA
TTCTAGTTGTGGTTTGTCCAAACTCATCAATGTATCTTATCATGTCTGGCTCTAGCTATCCCGCCCCTAA
CTCCGCCCATCCCGCCCCTAACTCCGCCCAGTTCCGCCCATTCTCCGCCCCATGGCTGACTAATTTTTTT
TATTTATGCAGAGGCCGAGGCCGCCTCGGCCTCTGAGCTATTCCAGAAGTAGTGAGGAGGCTTTTTTGGA
GGCCTAGGGACGTACCCAATTCGCCCTATAGTGAGTCGTATTACGCGCGCTCACTGGCCGTCGTTTTACA
ACGTCGTGACTGGGAAAACCCTGGCGTTACCCAACTTAATCGCCTTGCAGCACATCCCCCTTTCGCCAGC
TGGCGTAATAGCGAAGAGGCCCGCACCGATCGCCCTTCCCAACAGTTGCGCAGCCTGAATGGCGAATGGG
[124 nt withheld, positions 7211-7334]
C
[91 nt withheld, positions 7336-7426]
A
[49 nt withheld, positions 7428-7476]
CCTTTGACGTTGGAGTCCACGTTCTTT
[37 nt withheld, positions 7504-7540]
ACCCTATCTCGGTCTATTCTTTTGATTTATAAGGGATTTTGCCGATTTCGGCCTATTGGTTAAAAAATGA
GCTGATTTAACAAAAATTTAACGCGAATTTTAACAAAATATTAACGCTTACAATTTAGGTGGCACTTTTC
GGGGAAATGTGCGCGGAACCCCTATTTGTTTATTTTTCTAAATACATTCAAATATGTATCCGCTCATGAG
ACAATAACCCTGATAAATGCTTCAATAATATTGAAAAAGGAAGAGTATGAGTATTCAACATTTCCGTGTC
GCCCTTATTCCCTTTTTTGCGGCATTTTGCCTTCCTGTTTTTGCTCACCCAGAAACGCTGGTGAAAGTAA
AAGATGCTGAAGATCAGTTGGGTGCACGAGTGGGTTACATCGAACTGGATCTCAACAGCGGTAAGATCCT
TGAGAGTTTTCGCCCCGAAGAACGTTTTCCAATGATGAGCACTTTTAAAGTTCTGCTATGTGGCGCGGTA
TTATCCCGTATTGACGCCGGGCAAGAGCAACTCGGTCGCCGCATACACTATTCTCAGAATGACTTGGTTG
AGTACTCACCAGTCACAGAAAAGCATCTTACGGATGGCATGACAGTAAGAGAATTATGCAGTGCTGCCAT
AACCATGAGTGATAACACTGCGGCCAACTTACTTCTGACAACGATCGGAGGACCGAAGGAGCTAACCGCT
TTTTTGCACAACATGGGGGATCATGTAACTCGCCTTGATCGTTGGGAACCGGAGCTGAATGAAGCCATAC
CAAACGACGAGCGTGACACCACGATGCCTGTAGCAATGGCAACAACGTTGCGCAAACTATTAACTGGCGA
ACTACTTACTCTAGCTTCCCGGCAACAATTAATAGACTGGATGGAGGCGGATAAAGTTGCAGGACCACTT
CTGCGCTCGGCCCTTCCGGCTGGCTGGTTTATTGCTGATAAATCTGGAGCCGGTGAGCGTGGGTCTCGCG
GTATCATTGCAGCACTGGGGCCAGATGGTAAGCCCTCCCGTATCGTAGTTATCTACACGACGGGGAGTCA
GGCAACTATGGATGAACGAAATAGACAGATCGCTGAGATAGGTGCCTCACTGATTAAGCATTGGTAACTG
TCAGACCAAGTTTACTCATATATACTTTAGATTGATTTAAAACTTCATTTTTAATTTAAAAGGATCTAGG
TGAAGATCCTTTTTGATAATCTCATGACCAAAATCCCTTAACGTGAGTTTTCGTTCCACTGAGCGTCAGA
CCCCGTAGAAAAGATCAAAGGATCTTCTTGAGATCCTTTTTTTCTGCGCGTAATCTGCTGCTTGCAAACA
AAAAAACCACCGCTACCAGCGGTGGTTTGTTTGCCGGATCAAGAGCTACCAACTCTTTTTCCGAAGGTAA
CTGGCTTCAGCAGAGCGCAGATACCAAATACTGTTCTTCTAGTGTAGCCGTAGTTAGGCCACCACTTCAA
GAACTCTGTAGCACCGCCTACATACCTCGCTCTGCTAATCCTGTTACCAGTGGCTGCTGCCAGTGGCGAT
AAGTCGTGTCTTACCGGGTTGGACTCAAGACGATAGTTACCGGATAAGGCGCAGCGGTCGGGCTGAACGG
GGGGTTCGTGCACACAGCCCAGCTTGGAGCGAACGACCTACACCGAACTGAGATACCTACAGCGTGAGCT
ATGAGAAAGCGCCACGCTTCCCGAAGGGAGAAAGGCGGACAGGTATCCGGTAAGCGGCAGGGTCGGAACA
GGAGAGCGCACGAGGGAGCTTCCAGGGGGAAACGCCTGGTATCTTTATAGTCCTGTCGGGTTTCGCCACC
TCTGACTTGAGCGTCGATTTTTGTGATGCTCGTCAGGGGGGCGGAGCCTATGGAAAAACGCCAGCAACGC
GGCCTTTTTACGGTTCCTGGCCTTTTGCTGGCCTTTTGCTCACATGTTCTTTCCTGCGTTATCCCCTGAT
TCTGTGGATAACCGTATTACCGCCTTTGAGTGAGCTGATACCGCTCGCCGCAGCCGAACGACCGAGCGCA
GCGAGTCAGTGAGCGAGGAAGCGGAAGAGCGCCCAATACGCAAACCGCCTCTCCCCGCGCGTTGGCCGAT
TCATTAATGCAGCTGGCACGACAGGTTTCCCGACTGGAAAGCGGGCAGTGAGCGCAACGCAATTAATGTG
AGTTAGCTCACTCATTAGGCACCCCAGGCTTTACACTTTATGCTTCCGGCTCGTATGTTGTGTGGAATTG
TGAGCGGATAACAATTTCACACAGGAAACAGCTATGACCATGATTACGCCAAGCGCGCAATTAACCCTCA
CTAAAGGGAACAAAAGCTGGAGCTGCAAGC
Features (pLannotate 1.2.2; 31 found; start..end, strand, type, name):
      5..231     +  promoter       RSV promoter: Rous sarcoma virus enhancer/promoter
    232..412     +  LTR            5' LTR (truncated): truncated 5' long terminal repeat (LTR) from HIV-1
    459..584     +  misc_feature   HIV-1 Ψ: packaging signal of human immunodeficiency virus type 1
    568..931     +  CDS            HIV-1 gag (fragment): gag protein from human immunodeficiency virus 1; gag
   1077..1310    +  misc_feature   RRE: The Rev response element (RRE) of HIV-1 allows for Rev-dependent mRNA export from the nucleus to the cytoplasm.
   1687..1713    +  CDS            Rev (fragment): human immunodeficiency virus 1 (HIV-1) Rev protein; rev; enhances nuclear export of unspliced and incompletely spliced viral mRNAs
   1720..1743    +  promoter       SV40 promoter (fragment): SV40 early promoter
   1744..1815    +  promoter       SV40 promoter (fragment): SV40 enhancer and early promoter
   1839..1974    +  rep_origin     SV40 ori: SV40 origin of replication
   2020..2616    +  CDS            PuroR (fragment): puromycin N-acetyltransferase; pac from Streptomyces; confers resistance to puromycin
   2665..2782    +  misc_feature   cPPT/CTS: central polypurine tract and central termination sequence of HIV-1
   2847..2913    +  CDS            small t antigen (fragment): SV40 (simian virus 40) small t antigen
   2920..4098    +  promoter       EF-1α promoter: strong constitutive promoter for human elongation factor EF-1α
   4127..5626    +  CDS            ZBTB34: ZBT34_HUMAN - Also known as KIAA1993. Experimental evidence at protein level: Swiss-Prot protein existence level 1. May be a transcriptional repressor. From Homo sapiens (Human).
   5642..5695    +  promoter       U6 promoter (fragment): RNA polymerase III promoter for human U6 snRNA
   5737..6325    +  misc_feature   WPRE: woodchuck hepatitis virus posttranscriptional regulatory element
   6376..6395    +  misc_feature   cPPT/CTS (fragment): central polypurine tract and central termination sequence of HIV-1
   6397..6630    +  LTR            3' LTR (ΔU3): self-inactivating 3' long terminal repeat (LTR) from HIV-1
   6708..6829    +  polyA_signal   SV40 poly(A) signal: SV40 polyadenylation signal
   6869..7004    +  rep_origin     SV40 ori: SV40 origin of replication
   7025..7043    -  promoter       T7 promoter: promoter for bacteriophage T7 RNA polymerase
   7051..7206    +  CDS            lacZα (fragment): LacZα fragment of β-galactosidase; lacZ fragment
   7211..7639    +  rep_origin     f1 ori (sequence partly withheld): f1 bacteriophage origin of replication; arrow indicates direction of (+) strand synthesis
   7692..7796    +  promoter       AmpR promoter: bla
   7797..8657    +  CDS            AmpR: β-lactamase; bla; confers resistance to ampicillin, carbenicillin, and related antibiotics
   8828..9416    +  rep_origin     ori: high-copy-number ColE1/pMB1/pBR322/pUC origin of replication
   9599..9691    +  CDS            lacI (fragment): lac repressor; lacI; The lac repressor binds to the lac operator to inhibit transcription in E. coli. This inhibition can be relieved by adding lactose or isopropyl-β-D-thiogalactopyranoside (IPTG).
   9704..9725    +  protein_bind   CAP binding site: CAP binding activates transcription in the presence of cAMP. E. coli catabolite activator protein
   9740..9770    +  promoter       lac promoter: promoter for the E. coli lac operon
   9778..9794    +  protein_bind   lac operator: The lac repressor binds to the lac operator to inhibit transcription in E. coli. This inhibition can be relieved by adding lactose or isopropyl-β-D-thiogalactopyranoside (IPTG). lac repressor encoded by lacI
   9839..9857    +  promoter       T3 promoter: promoter for bacteriophage T3 RNA polymerase
