[The description below was written by a language model from this plasmid's Addgene catalogue record and pLannotate feature annotations shown in this document.]
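Description:
TFORF2104 is a third-generation-style, self-inactivating lentiviral expression plasmid built on the pLX_TRC317 backbone and carrying the human transcription factor ZBTB34, a zinc finger and BTB domain protein annotated as a possible transcriptional repressor. It belongs to a barcoded transcription factor ORF collection in which each ORF is paired with a unique 24-bp barcode, so that the factor delivered to a cell can be identified in pooled overexpression screens. In bacteria the plasmid replicates from a high-copy ColE1/pUC-type origin and is selected with ampicillin through the bla gene. An f1 origin and remnants of a lac/lacZα cloning region with T7 and T3 promoters also remain in the backbone. The depositor notes that the plasmid can recombine during propagation, as is common for LTR-containing vectors.

The viral cassette begins with an RSV promoter fused to a truncated HIV-1 5' LTR, which makes genomic RNA production Tat-independent. It is followed by the Ψ packaging signal with a gag fragment and the RRE for Rev-dependent nuclear export. An SV40 early promoter drives puromycin N-acetyltransferase for selection of transduced mammalian cells, and a cPPT/CTS element sits just downstream to aid nuclear import of the reverse-transcribed genome. The EF-1α promoter then drives constitutive expression of the ZBTB34 coding sequence, with a WPRE downstream to enhance transcript stability and expression. The ΔU3 3' LTR inactivates viral promoter activity after integration, and an SV40 polyadenylation signal lies beyond it. The barcode is not annotated in the feature table. A short sequence scored as a U6 promoter fragment lies between the ORF and the WPRE, but the record does not state its role.
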