Addgene plasmid #143569: TFORF2104
Purpose: Lentiviral vector for overexpressing transcription factor ORFs with unique 24-bp barcodes. Barcodes facilitate identification of transcription factors in pooled screens.
Depositing lab: Feng Zhang. Depositing organization: Broad Institute. Publication: A transcription factor atlas of directed differentiation. Joung J, Ma S, Tay T, Geiger-Schuller KR, Kirchgatterer PC, Verdine VK, Guo B, Arias-Garcia MA, Allen WE, Singh A, Kuksenko O, Abudayyeh OO, Gootenberg JS, Fu Z, Macrae RK, Buenrostro JD, Regev A, Zhang F. Cell. 2023 Jan 5;186(1):209-229.e26. doi: 10.1016/j.cell.2022.11.026. PubMed 36608654.
Backbone
  Vector backbone: pLX_TRC317
  Backbone manufacturer: Broad Institute Genetic Perturbation Platform
  Backbone size w/o insert (bp): 8264
  Vector type: Mammalian Expression, Lentiviral
  Selectable markers: Puromycin
Growth in bacteria
  Bacterial resistance: Ampicillin, 100 μg/mL
  Growth temperature: 37°C
  Growth strain: NEB Stable
  Copy number: High Copy
Gene/Insert
  Gene/Insert name: ZBTB34
  Species: H. sapiens (human)
  Insert size (bp): 1616
  Entrez Gene: ZBTB34 (a.k.a. ZNF918, FLJ22470, KIAA1993, MGC24652, RP11-106H5.1)
  Promoter: EF1a
  Cloning method: Unknown
  Sequencing primers: 5′ GGGTGGAGACTGAAGTTAGGCCAG; 3′ CACATAGCGTAAAAGGAGCAACATAG
Terms and licenses: Academic/Nonprofit Terms; Industry Terms: Not Available to Industry
Depositor comments: XM_011518699,ENST00000319119 . The transcription factor ORF portion of this plasmid was synthesized by Genewiz. Please test multiple small colonies in case of plasmid recombination. To make this collection available in a timely manner, a portion of this collection was not fully sequenced by Addgene. If an Addgene verified full plasmid sequence is not available, please contact us prior to placing an order to request the full sequence.
How to cite: TFORF2104 was a gift from Feng Zhang (Addgene plasmid # 143569 ; http://n2t.net/addgene:143569 ; RRID:Addgene_143569)
