>Addgene plasmid #143569 | TFORF2104 | depositor partial sequence | sequence record 282837 | Insert
ACCGCCACCATGTCAGTAGAAATGGACAGCAGCAGTTTTATTCAGTTTGATGTGCCCGAGTACAGCAGCA
CCGTTCTGAGCCAGCTAAACGAACTCCGCCTGCAGGGGAAACTATGTGACATCATTGTACACATTCAGGG
TCAGCCATTCCGAGCCCACAAAGCAGTCCTTGCTGCCAGCTCCCCATATTTCCGGGACCATTCAGCGTTA
AGTACCATGAGTGGCTTGTCAATATCAGTGATTAAAAATCCCAATGTGTTTGAGCAGTTGCTTTCTTTTT
GTTACACTGGAAGAATGTCCTTGCAGCTGAAGGATGTTGTCAGTTTTCTGACTGCAGCCAGCTTTCTTCA
GATGCAGTGTGTCATTGACAAGTGCACGCAGATCCTAGAGAGCATCCATTCCAAAATCAGCGTTGGAGAT
GTTGACTCTGTTACCGTCGGTGCTGAAGAGAATCCCGAGAGTCGAAACGGAGTGAAAGACAGCAGCTTCT
TTGCCAACCCAGTGGAGATCTCTCCTCCATATTGCTCTCAGGGACGGCAGCCCACCGCAAGCAGTGACCT
CCGGATGGAGACGACCCCCAGCAAAGCTTTGCGCAGCCGCTTACAGGAGGAGGGGCACTCAGACCGCGGG
AGCAGTGGGAGCGTTTCTGAATATGAGATTCAGATAGAGGGAGACCATGAGCAAGGAGACCTATTGGTGA
GGGAGAGCCAGATCACCGAGGTGAAAGTGAAGATGGAGAAGTCCGACCGGCCCAGCTGTTCCGACAGCTC
CTCCCTGGGTGACGATGGGTACCACACCGAGATGGTTGATGGGGAACAAGTTGTGGCAGTGAATGTGGGC
TCCTATGGTTCTGTGCTCCAGCACGCATACTCCTATTCCCAAGCAGCCTCACAGCCAACCAATGTATCAG
AAGCTTTTGGAAGTTTGAGTAATTCCAGCCCATCCAGGTCCATGCTGAGCTGTTTCCGAGGAGGGCGTGC
CCGCCAGAAGCGGGCTTTGTCTGTCCACCTGCACAGTGACCTGCAGGGCCTGGTGCAGGGCTCTGACAGT
GAAGCCATGATGAACAACCCCGGGTATGAGAGCAGTCCCCGGGAGAGGAGTGCGAGAGGGCATTGGTACC
CGTACAATGAGAGGTTGATCTGTATTTACTGTGGAAAGTCCTTCAACCAGAAAGGAAGCCTTGATAGGCA
CATGCGACTCCATATGGGAATCACCCCCTTTGTGTGCAAGTTCTGTGGGAAGAAGTACACACGGAAGGAC
CAACTGGAGTACCACATCCGGGGCCATACAGATGATAAACCATTCCGCTGTGAGATCTGCGGGAAGTGCT
TTCCATTCCAAGGTACCCTCAACCAGCACTTGCGGAAAAACCACCCAGGCGTTGCTGAAGTCAGGAGTCG
CATTGAGTCCCCCGAGAGAACAGATGTGTACGTGGAACAGAAACTAGAAAATGACGCATCGGCCTCAGAG
ATGGGCCTAGATTCCCGGATGGAAATTCACACAGTGTCTGATGCTCCCGATTAGTAATGAACTAGTCCGT
AACTTGAAAGTATTTCGATTTCTTGGCTTTATATATCTTGTGGAAAGGACGAACTCGGCGTAATAGCTCT
AGTAAG
