>Addgene plasmid #143569 | TFORF2104 | depositor partial sequence | sequence record 282838 | Barcode
ACTCGGCGTAATAGCTCTAGTAAG
